>Addgene plasmid #234662 | pET30a-GalK-USP-ET64 | addgene full sequence | sequence record 479222 | Addgene NGS Result
TGGCGAATGGG
[124 nt withheld, positions 12-135]
C
[91 nt withheld, positions 137-227]
A
[49 nt withheld, positions 229-277]
CCTTTGACGTTGGAGTCCACGTTCTTT
[37 nt withheld, positions 305-341]
ACCCTATCTCGGTCTATTCTTTTGATTTATAAGGGATTTTGCCGATTTCGGCCTATTGGTTAAAAAATGA
GCTGATTTAACAAAAATTTAACGCGAATTTTAACAAAATATTAACGCTTACAATTTAGGTGGCACTTTTC
GGGGAAATGTGCGCGGAACCCCTATTTGTTTATTTTTCTAAATACATTCAAATATGTATCCGCTCATGAA
TTAATTCTTAGAAAAACTCATCGAGCATCAAATGAAACTGCAATTTATTCATATCAGGATTATCAATACC
ATATTTTTGAAAAAGCCGTTTCTGTAATGAAGGAGAAAACTCACCGAGGCAGTTCCATAGGATGGCAAGA
TCCTGGTATCGGTCTGCGATTCCGACTCGTCCAACATCAATACAACCTATTAATTTCCCCTCGTCAAAAA
TAAGGTTATCAAGTGAGAAATCACCATGAGTGACGACTGAATCCGGTGAGAATGGCAAAAGTTTATGCAT
TTCTTTCCAGACTTGTTCAACAGGCCAGCCATTACGCTCGTCATCAAAATCACTCGCATCAACCAAACCG
TTATTCATTCGTGATTGCGCCTGAGCGAGACGAAATACGCGATCGCTGTTAAAAGGACAATTACAAACAG
GAATCGAATGCAACCGGCGCAGGAACACTGCCAGCGCATCAACAATATTTTCACCTGAATCAGGATATTC
TTCTAATACCTGGAATGCTGTTTTCCCGGGGATCGCAGTGGTGAGTAACCATGCATCATCAGGAGTACGG
ATAAAATGCTTGATGGTCGGAAGAGGCATAAATTCCGTCAGCCAGTTTAGTCTGACCATCTCATCTGTAA
CATCATTGGCAACGCTACCTTTGCCATGTTTCAGAAACAACTCTGGCGCATCGGGCTTCCCATACAATCG
ATAGATTGTCGCACCTGATTGCCCGACATTATCGCGAGCCCATTTATACCCATATAAATCAGCATCCATG
TTGGAATTTAATCGCGGCCTAGAGCAAGACGTTTCCCGTTGAATATGGCTCATAACACCCCTTGTATTAC
TGTTTATGTAAGCAGACAGTTTTATTGTTCATGACCAAAATCCCTTAACGTGAGTTTTCGTTCCACTGAG
CGTCAGACCCCGTAGAAAAGATCAAAGGATCTTCTTGAGATCCTTTTTTTCTGCGCGTAATCTGCTGCTT
GCAAACAAAAAAACCACCGCTACCAGCGGTGGTTTGTTTGCCGGATCAAGAGCTACCAACTCTTTTTCCG
AAGGTAACTGGCTTCAGCAGAGCGCAGATACCAAATACTGTCCTTCTAGTGTAGCCGTAGTTAGGCCACC
ACTTCAAGAACTCTGTAGCACCGCCTACATACCTCGCTCTGCTAATCCTGTTACCAGTGGCTGCTGCCAG
TGGCGATAAGTCGTGTCTTACCGGGTTGGACTCAAGACGATAGTTACCGGATAAGGCGCAGCGGTCGGGC
TGAACGGGGGGTTCGTGCACACAGCCCAGCTTGGAGCGAACGACCTACACCGAACTGAGATACCTACAGC
GTGAGCTATGAGAAAGCGCCACGCTTCCCGAAGGGAGAAAGGCGGACAGGTATCCGGTAAGCGGCAGGGT
CGGAACAGGAGAGCGCACGAGGGAGCTTCCAGGGGGAAACGCCTGGTATCTTTATAGTCCTGTCGGGTTT
CGCCACCTCTGACTTGAGCGTCGATTTTTGTGATGCTCGTCAGGGGGGCGGAGCCTATGGAAAAACGCCA
GCAACGCGGCCTTTTTACGGTTCCTGGCCTTTTGCTGGCCTTTTGCTCACATGTTCTTTCCTGCGTTATC
CCCTGATTCTGTGGATAACCGTATTACCGCCTTTGAGTGAGCTGATACCGCTCGCCGCAGCCGAACGACC
GAGCGCAGCGAGTCAGTGAGCGAGGAAGCGGAAGAGCGCCTGATGCGGTATTTTCTCCTTACGCATCTGT
GCGGTATTTCACACCGCAATGGTGCACTCTCAGTACAATCTGCTCTGATGCCGCATAGTTAAGCCAGTAT
ACACTCCGCTATCGCTACGTGACTGGGTCATGGCTGCGCCCCGACACCCGCCAACACCCGCTGACGCGCC
CTGACGGGCTTGTCTGCTCCCGGCATCCGCTTACAGACAAGCTGTGACCGTCTCCGGGAGCTGCATGTGT
CAGAGGTTTTCACCGTCATCACCGAAACGCGCGAGGCAGCTGCGGTAAAGCTCATCAGCGTGGTCGTGAA
GCGATTCACAGATGTCTGCCTGTTCATCCGCGTCCAGCTCGTTGAGTTTCTCCAGAAGCGTTAATGTCTG
GCTTCTGATAAAGCGGGCCATGTTAAGGGCGGTTTTTTCCTGTTTGGTCACTGATGCCTCCGTGTAAGGG
GGATTTCTGTTCATGGGGGTAATGATACCGATGAAACGAGAGAGGATGCTCACGATACGGGTTACTGATG
ATGAACATGCCCGGTTACTGGAACGTTGTGAGGGTAAACAACTGGCGGTATGGATGCGGCGGGACCAGAG
AAAAATCACTCAGGGTCAATGCCAGCGCTTCGTTAATACAGATGTAGGTGTTCCACAGGGTAGCCAGCAG
CATCCTGCGATGCAGATCCGGAACATAATGGTGCAGGGCGCTGACTTCCGCGTTTCCAGACTTTACGAAA
CACGGAAACCGAAGACCATTCATGTTGTTGCTCAGGTCGCAGACGTTTTGCAGCAGCAGTCGCTTCACGT
TCGCTCGCGTATCGGTGATTCATTCTGCTAACCAGTAAGGCAACCCCGCCAGCCTAGCCGGGTCCTCAAC
GACAGGAGCACGATCATGCGCACCCGTGGGGCCGCCATGCCGGCGATAATGGCCTGCTTCTCGCCGAAAC
GTTTGGTGGCGGGACCAGTGACGAAGGCTTGAGCGAGGGCGTGCAAGATTCCGAATACCGCAAGCGACAG
GCCGATCATCGTCGCGCTCCAGCGAAAGCGGTCCTCGCCGAAAATGACCCAGAGCGCTGCCGGCACCTGT
CCTACGAGTTGCATGATAAAGAAGACAGTCATAAGTGCGGCGACGATAGTCATGCCCCGCGCCCACCGGA
AGGAGCTGACTGGGTTGAAGGCTCTCAAGGGCATCGGTCGAGATCCCGGTGCCTAATGAGTGAGCTAACT
TACATTAATTGCGTTGCGCTCACTGCCCGCTTTCCAGTCGGGAAACCTGTCGTGCCAGCTGCATTAATGA
ATCGGCCAACGCGCGGGGAGAGGCGGTTTGCGTATTGGGCGCCAGGGTGGTTTTTCTTTTCACCAGTGAG
ACGGGCAACAGCTGATTGCCCTTCACCGCCTGGCCCTGAGAGAGTTGCAGCAAGCGGTCCACGCTGGTTT
GCCCCAGCAGGCGAAAATCCTGTTTGATGGTGGTTAACGGCGGGATATAACATGAGCTGTCTTCGGTATC
GTCGTATCCCACTACCGAGATGTCCGCACCAACGCGCAGCCCGGACTCGGTAATGGCGCGCATTGCGCCC
AGCGCCATCTGATCGTTGGCAACCAGCATCGCAGTGGGAACGATGCCCTCATTCAGCATTTGCATGGTTT
GTTGAAAACCGGACATGGCACTCCAGTCGCCTTCCCGTTCCGCTATCGGCTGAATTTGATTGCGAGTGAG
ATATTTATGCCAGCCAGCCAGACGCAGACGCGCCGAGACAGAACTTAATGGGCCCGCTAACAGCGCGATT
TGCTGGTGACCCAATGCGACCAGATGCTCCACGCCCAGTCGCGTACCGTCTTCATGGGAGAAAATAATAC
TGTTGATGGGTGTCTGGTCAGAGACATCAAGAAATAACGCCGGAACATTAGTGCAGGCAGCTTCCACAGC
AATGGCATCCTGGTCATCCAGCGGATAGTTAATGATCAGCCCACTGACGCGTTGCGCGAGAAGATTGTGC
ACCGCCGCTTTACAGGCTTCGACGCCGCTTCGTTCTACCATCGACACCACCACGCTGGCACCCAGTTGAT
CGGCGCGAGATTTAATCGCCGCGACAATTTGCGACGGCGCGTGCAGGGCCAGACTGGAGGTGGCAACGCC
AATCAGCAACGACTGTTTGCCCGCCAGTTGTTGTGCCACGCGGTTGGGAATGTAATTCAGCTCCGCCATC
GCCGCTTCCACTTTTTCCCGCGTTTTCGCAGAAACGTGGCTGGCCTGGTTCACCACGCGGGAAACGGTCT
GATAAGAGACACCGGCATACTCTGCGACATCGTATAACGTTACTGGTTTCACATTCACCACCCTGAATTG
ACTCTCTTCCGGGCGCTATCATGCCATACCGCGAAAGGTTTTGCGCCATTCGATGGTGTCCGGGATCTCG
ACGCTCTCCCTTATGCGACTCCTGCATTAGGAAGCAGCCCAGTAGTAGGTTGAGGCCGTTGAGCACCGCC
GCCGCAAGGAATGGTGCATGCAAGGAGATGGCGCCCAACAGTCCCCCGGCCACGGGGCCTGCCACCATAC
CCACGCCGAAACAAGCGCTCATGAGCCCGAAGTGGCGAGCCCGATCTTCCCCATCGGTGATGTCGGCGAT
ATAGGCGCCAGCAACCGCACCTGTGGCGCCGGTGATGCCGGCCACGATGCGTCCGGCGTAGAGGATCGAG
ATCGATCTCGATCCCGCGAAATTAATACGACTCACTATAGGGGAATTGTGAGCGGATAACAATTCCCCTC
TAGAATAATTTTGTTTAACTTTAAGAAGGAGATATACCATGGGTGCACAACATCTTACTACTGAAGCCCT
TCGCAAAGACTTTCTTGCTGTTTTTGGTCAAGAAGCAGATCAAACCTTCTTTTCACCAGGCCGCATTAAT
TTGATTGGTGAACACACAGACTACAACGGTGGGCACGTTTTTCCTGCTGCTATTTCCTTGGGAACTTACG
GTGCAGCTCGTAAGCGTGACGACCAAGTCTTGCGTTTCTACTCAGCTAACTTTGAGGACAAGGGCATTAT
CGAAGTGCCTCTCGCTGACCTCAAGTTTGAAAAAGAGCACAACTGGACCAATTATCCAAAAGGTGTCCTT
CATTTCTTGCAAGAAGCTGGGCACGTGATTGACAAAGGTTTTGATTTTTATGTTTATGGAAATATTCCAA
ATGGTGCTGGCTTGTCTTCTTCTGCATCCTTGGAACTCTTGACAGGAGTCGTGGCTGAGCATCTCTTTGA
TTTAAAATTAGAGCGTCTCGATTTGGTTAAAATCGGCAAACAAACAGAAAACAACTTTATCGGAGTAAAC
TCTGGCATTATGGACCAGTTTGCTATTGGTATGGGGGCAGACCAACGTGCTATTTACCTAGATACTAATA
CTTTAGAATACGACTTGGTGCCACTTGATTTGAAGGACAATGTCGTTGTTATCATGAACACCAACAAACG
CCGTGAATTGGCGGACTCTAAATACAATGAACGTCGTGCTGAGTGTGAAAAAGCAGTGGAAGAATTGCAA
GTTTCCTTGGATATTCAGACTCTGGGTGAATTGGACGAGTGGGCCGTTGACCAATATAGCTATCTGATTA
AAGATGAAAATCGTTTGAAACGTGCTCGCCATGCTGTGCTTGAAAACCAACGTACCCTCAAAGCTCAAGT
AGCACTCCAAGCAGGAGATTTGGAAACATTTGGACGCTTGATGAATGCGTCACACGTTTCTCTGGAGCAT
GATTATGAAGTAACTGGTTTGGAATTGGATACCCTTGTTCACACAGCTTGGGCACAAGAAGGAGTTCTCG
GTGCTCGTATGACAGGGGCTGGTTTTGGTGGCTGTGCCATTGCCTTGGTTCAAAAAGATACTGTTGAGGC
CTTTAAGGAAGCTGTAGGCAAACACTACGAGGAAGTAGTTGGATACGCTCCAAGCTTCTATATCGCTGAA
GTTGCAGGTGGCACTCGCGTCCTTGACGGTAGCAGCGGCGGATCCGGTGCTTCTACGGTTGATTCCAATT
TCTTCTCATCCGTCCCAGCTCTTCACAGTAACCTCGGACTTTTGTCTCCTGATCAGATCGAACTGGCGAA
GATCTTATTAGAAAATGGTCAGAGTCATCTCTTCCAACAATGGCCTGAACTCGGTGTTGATGATAAAGAG
AAGCTAGCTTTTTTCGATCAGATTGCTCGCTTAAATTCAAGCTATCCTGGAGGTTTAGCAGCATACATTA
AGACTGCGAAAGAGCTTCTCGCTGATTCGAAAGTAGGGAAAAACCCATATGATGGTTTCTCTCCTTCTGT
CCCTTCAGGAGAAAATCTCACTTTTGGTACTGACAACTTCATCGAAATGGAAAAAAGAGGTGTCGTCGAA
GCTAGGAATGCTGCTTTTGTTCTGGTTGCTGGTGGTCTTGGCGAGCGTCTTGGTTACAATGGAATCAAGG
TGGCACTTCCAAGGGAGACAACTACAGGGACATGCTTCTTGCAGCATTACATTGAATCTATATTGGCTCT
TCAAGAAGCTAGCAACAAGATCGATTCTGATGGAAGTGAGAGAGACATTCCTTTCATTATTATGACATCT
GATGATACTCATTCACGTACACTGGACCTGTTAGAGTTAAACTCTTATTTTGGAATGAAACCTACTCAAG
TACATCTTCTAAAACAGGAAAAAGTTGCATGTCTTGATGATAACGATGCCAGACTTGCATTAGACCCTCA
CAACAAATACAGTATCCAGACAAAACCTCATGGACATGGTGATGTACATTCGCTTCTTTATTCCAGTGGC
CTTCTTCATAAATGGCTTGAGGCTGGTTTAAAATGGGTTTTGTTTTTCCAAGATACAAATGGACTTCTCT
TCAATGCAATTCCAGCTTCTTTGGGTGTGAGTGCTACCAAACAGTATCATGTTAACTCTCTCGCTGTTCC
TCGCAAGGCGAAGGAAGCTATTGGAGGAATTAGTAAACTTACTCACGTTGATGGGAGATCTATGGTAATC
AATGTGGAGTACAATCAACTTGATCCTCTACTTAGAGCATCTGGATTCCCTGATGGGGATGTTAATTGTG
AGACGGGCTTCTCCCCATTCCCGGGAAATATTAATCAATTGATTCTGGAACTTGGTCCCTACAAAGACGA
GTTGCAAAAAACTGGAGGGGCCATTAAAGAGTTTGTTAATCCAAAATACAAGGATAGCACCAAAACAGCA
TTTAAATCTTCGACTCGTCTAGAGTGTATGATGCAAGATTATCCAAAGACATTGCCTCCTACGGCACGAG
TTGGATTCACGGTGATGGATATATGGCTTGCTTATGCACCCGTAAAGAATAACCCTGAAGATGCTGCTAA
GGTACCAAAGGGAAACCCATATCATAGTGCTACTTCTGGAGAAATGGCGATTTATCGTGCTAACAGCCTC
ATTCTTCAAAAGGCTGGTGTCAAAGTGGAAGAGCCTGTGAAGCAAGTCTTGAATGGCCAAGAGGTTGAAG
TATGGTCTCGTATCACATGGAAACCCAAATGGGGAATGATCTTCTCTGATATCAAAAAGAAAGTCAGCGG
GAACTGCGAGGTCTCTCAGAGATCCACAATGGCAATCAAGGGTCGTAATGTATTTATCAAAGATCTCTCC
TTGGACGGTGCTCTTATTGTAGATTCCATTGATGATGCAGAGGTAAAACTTGGAGGTTTGATAAAGAACA
ATGGTTGGACCATGGAGAGTGTAGATTACAAGGACACATCGGTTCCAGAAGAAATAAGAATCAGAGGTTT
TAGATTCAACAAAGTGGAGCAACTCGAAAAGAAGTTAACTCAACCTGGCAAATTTTCTGTTGAAGATGGC
AGCAGATCCACGGTCTCCGGTGTGGGCGTTCCGGGCGTTGGCGTCCCGGGTGTGGGCGTTCCGGGCGTTG
GCGTCCCGGGTGTGGGCGTTCCGGGCGTTGGCGTCCCGGGTGTGGGCGTTCCGGGCGTTGGCGTCCCGGG
TGTGGGCGTTCCGGGCGTTGGCGTCCCGGGTGTGGGCGTTCCGGGCGTTGGCGTCCCGGGTGTGGGCGTT
CCGGGCGTTGGCGTCCCGGGTGTGGGCGTTCCGGGCGTTGGCGTCCCGGGTGTGGGCGTTCCGGGCGTTG
GCGTCCCGGGTGTCGGGTGTGGGCGTTCCGGGCGTTGGCGTCCCGGGTGTGGGCGTTCCGGGCGTTGGCG
TCCCGGGTGTGGGCGTTCCGGGCGTTGGCGTCCCGGGTGTGGGCGTTCCGGGCGTTGGCGTCCCGGGTGT
GGGCGTTCCGGGCGTTGGCGTCCCGGGTGTGGGCGTTCCGGGCGTTGGCGTCCCGGGTGTGGGCGTTCCG
GGCGTTGGCGTCCCGGGTGTGGGCGTTCCGGGCGTTGGCGTCCCGGGTGTTGCGCAGGTGAGCAGCAGAT
CCTAAGTCGAGCACCACCACCACCACCACTGAGATCCGGCTGCTAACAAAGCCCGAAAGGAAGCTGAGTT
GGCTGCTGCCACCGCTGAGCAATAACTAGCATAACCCCTTGGGGCCTCTAAACGGGTCTTGAGGGGTTTT
TTGCTGAAAGGAGGAACTATATCCGGAT
Features (pLannotate 1.2.2; 20 found; start..end, strand, type, name):
     12..440     +  rep_origin     f1 ori (sequence partly withheld): f1 bacteriophage origin of replication; arrow indicates direction of (+) strand synthesis
    493..550     +  promoter       AmpR promoter (fragment): bla
    559..1374    -  CDS            KanR: aminoglycoside phosphotransferase; aph(3')-Ia; confers resistance to kanamycin in bacteria or G418 (Geneticin®) in eukaryotes
   1496..2084    +  rep_origin     ori: high-copy-number ColE1/pMB1/pBR322/pUC origin of replication
   2270..2409    -  misc_feature   bom: basis of mobility region from pBR322
   2511..2702    -  CDS            rop: Rop protein, which maintains plasmids at low copy number; rop
   2719..3099    +  CDS            YPB1_ECOLX: Protein predicted: Swiss-Prot protein existence level 4. From Escherichia coli.
   3171..3462    -  CDS            TcR (fragment): tetracycline efflux protein; tet; confers resistance to tetracycline
   3477..3498    -  protein_bind   CAP binding site: CAP binding activates transcription in the presence of cAMP. E. coli catabolite activator protein
   3511..4593    -  CDS            lacI: lac repressor; lacI; The lac repressor binds to the lac operator to inhibit transcription in E. coli. This inhibition can be relieved by adding lactose or isopropyl-β-D-thiogalactopyranoside (IPTG).
   4594..4671    -  promoter       lacI promoter: lacI
   4679..4958    -  CDS            TcR (fragment): tetracycline efflux protein; tet; confers resistance to tetracycline
   4984..5002    +  promoter       T7 promoter: promoter for bacteriophage T7 RNA polymerase
   5003..5027    +  protein_bind   lac operator: The lac repressor binds to the lac operator to inhibit transcription in E. coli. This inhibition can be relieved by adding lactose or isopropyl-β-D-thiogalactopyranoside (IPTG). lac repressor encoded by lacI
   5041..5063    +  RBS            RBS: efficient ribosome binding site from bacteriophage T7 gene 10 (Olins and Rangwala, 1989)
   5097..6248    +  CDS            galK: GAL1_LACLA - Experimental evidence at protein level: Swiss-Prot protein existence level 1. Catalyzes the transfer of the gamma-phosphate of ATP to D- galactose to form alpha-D-galactose-1-phosphate (Gal-1-P). From Lactococcus lactis subsp. lactis (strain IL1403) (Streptococcus lactis).
   6270..8108    +  CDS            USP: USP_ARATH - Experimental evidence at protein level: Swiss-Prot protein existence level 1. Required for the synthesis of the intine, the pectocellulosic inner wall of developing pollen. May function as the terminal enzyme of the myo-inositol oxidation (MIO) pathway. May also play a role in the salvage pathway for synthesis of nucleotide sugars (PubMed:16557401, PubMed:16757173, PubMed:23373795). Can use a wide range of substrates including glucose-1-phosphate, galactose-1-phosphate, xylose-1- phosphate, arabinose-1-phosphate and glucuronate-1-phosphate (PubMed:17341835). From Arabidopsis thalia
   8683..8700    +  CDS            9xHis (fragment): 9xHis affinity tag
   8710..8759    +  CDS            SET1 (fragment): solubility-enhancement tag derived from T7 phage gene 10B
   8767..8814    +  terminator     T7 terminator: transcription terminator for bacteriophage T7 RNA polymerase
