[The description below was written by a language model from this plasmid's Addgene catalogue record and pLannotate feature annotations shown in this document.]
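Description:
pET30a-GalK-USP-ET64 is a bacterial expression plasmid built on the pET30a backbone for producing a single fusion protein that joins two nucleotide-sugar biosynthetic enzymes to a thermo-responsive elastin-like polypeptide (ELP). It is propagated in E. coli under kanamycin selection (aminoglycoside phosphotransferase, KanR) and replicates from a ColE1/pBR322-type origin accompanied by the bom and rop elements. The catalogue lists it as high copy, although rop normally moderates copy number. An f1 origin is also present, along with short tetracycline-resistance remnants flanking the lacI region.

The expression cassette follows the standard pET arrangement: a T7 promoter with an adjacent lac operator, the T7 gene 10 ribosome binding site, and a T7 terminator, with a plasmid-borne lacI gene supplying repressor. Transcription therefore depends on a host that provides T7 RNA polymerase and is inducible with IPTG. The open reading frame begins with galactokinase (GalK), recorded as coming from Streptococcus pneumoniae TIGR4 (the automated annotation matched it to a Lactococcus homologue), followed after a short linker by Arabidopsis thaliana UDP-sugar pyrophosphorylase (AtUSP). GalK phosphorylates galactose to galactose-1-phosphate, and the promiscuous USP converts sugar-1-phosphates to UDP-sugars, so the fusion couples two consecutive steps.

The ELP tag is recorded as C-terminal to USP. It is not annotated in the feature table but presumably occupies the unannotated stretch between USP and a downstream His-tag fragment. ELPs allow temperature-triggered phase separation, which suits chromatography-free purification of biocatalysts for nucleotide sugar synthesis. The depositor notes a 443 bp indel in the insert relative to their reference sequence, stated not to affect function.
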