Addgene plasmid #234662: pET30a-GalK-USP-ET64
Purpose: Expression an ELP-tagged fusion enzyme of GalK and AtUSP
Depositing lab: Xianwei Liu. Depositing organization: Shandong University. Publication: Protein Fusion of Biosynthetic Enzymes and a Thermo-Responsive Polypeptide Expedites Facile Access to Biocatalysts for Nucleotide Sugars. Wu X, Liu J, Yin X, Ma D, Zhang S, Liu X. Chembiochem. 2025 Jan 13:e202401005. doi: 10.1002/cbic.202401005. PubMed 39805738.
Backbone
  Vector backbone: pET30a
  Vector type: Bacterial Expression
Growth in bacteria
  Bacterial resistance: Kanamycin, 50 μg/mL
  Growth temperature: 37°C
  Growth strain: DH5alpha
  Copy number: High Copy
Gene/Insert 1
  Gene/Insert name: galactokinase (alt name: GalK)
  Species: Streptococcus pneumoniae TIGR4
Gene/Insert 2
  Gene/Insert name: UDP-sugar pyrophosphorylase (alt name: AtUSP)
  Species: A. thaliana (mustard weed)
  Entrez Gene: USP (a.k.a. AT5G52560, ATUSP, F6N7.4, F6N7_4, UDP-sugar pyrophosphorylase)
  Tag / fusion protein: ELP (C terminal on insert)
Terms and licenses: Academic/Nonprofit Terms; Industry Terms: Not Available to Industry
Depositor comments: The depositor notes that the Addgene sequence, when compared to the depositor provided sequence, may contain the following discrepancies, which are not of concern for plasmid function: 443bp indel in insert.
How to cite: pET30a-GalK-USP-ET64 was a gift from Xianwei Liu (Addgene plasmid # 234662 ; http://n2t.net/addgene:234662 ; RRID:Addgene_234662)
